>Addgene plasmid #163829 | pSYC-437 | addgene full sequence | sequence record 323196 | Addgene NGS Result
CCACCTAAATTGTAAGCGTTAATATTTTGTTAAAATTCGCGTTAAATTTTTGTTAAATCAGCTCATTTTT
TAACCAATAGGCCGAAATCGGCAAAATCCCTTATAAATCAAAAGAATAGACCGAGATAGGGT
[37 nt withheld, positions 133-169]
AAAGAACGTGGACTCCAACGTCAAAGG
[32 nt withheld, positions 197-228]
GCTGGCTAAGAACTCATCAGCCTCCCCGGTCCATCTACCCACGTACCAATGCACCAATTGGCCACAATGA
CGGCTACTACATGGTGCCATTCCTTCCTCTTTATAGGAATGGAGACTACCTCCTGTCCAACAATGCTCTT
GGATACGAGTACGCCTACCTGTTGGACCCAGGTCATTGCACAACACCAGAAATGCCCTCTGATCTGCAAA
AGACGTGAATATCTGTTCAGACACCCATATCCACTCTGTTCCACACAGGTCAGAGGTTTGTCCAGGAGTT
CTTGACAGAGGTGTAAAAAGTACTCAAAAATTTTACTCAAGTGAAAGTACAAGTACTTAGGGAAAATTTT
ACTCAATTAAAAGTAAAAGTATCTGGCTAGAATCTTACTTGAGTAAAAGTAAAAAAGTACTCCATTAAAA
TTGTACTTGAGTATTAAGGAAGTAAAAGTAAAAGCAAGAAAGAAAACTAGAGATTCTTGTTTAAGCTTTT
AATCTCAAAAAACATTAAATGAAATGCATACAAGGTTTTATCCTGCTTTAGAACTGTTTGTATTTAATTA
TCAAACTATAAGACAGACAATCTAATGCCAGTACACGCTACTCAAAGTTGTAAAACCTCAGATTTAACTT
CAGTAGAAGCTGATTCTCAAAATTGTTAGTGTCAAGCCTAGCTCTTTTGGGGCTGAAAAGCAATCCTGCA
GTGCTGAAAAGCCTCTCACAGGCAGCCGATGCGGGAAGAGGTGTATTAGTCTTGATAGAGAGGCTGCAAA
TAGCAGGAAACGTGAGCAGAGACTCCCTGGTGTCTGAAACACAGGCCAGATGGGCCCTCGAGCAGGAAAC
AGCTATGACCATGATTACGCCAAGCTATCAACTTTGTATAGAAAAGTTGTAGCTGTATCCCATCTAGACT
TTATCTGGTGTAAAAATATGAACTATTGTTGAAAAGAGTCACAGAAACTATGCTATACTGTGAGTATCCG
CAGCTGTATCCCGCATTGACTTCATATGTGTGTGTGTGTGTTTGAGAAGCTCAAACCTGCTCGCTCCCGA
TCACCATAACAACCGGCCGGCCAATGAAAGAACGGGACTCTGTTTACAGGGGGGTGTAGCGTCGCCGGGG
TGACCGGACAAACGTCCTGCGGCAGGTATTAAACGGGGCCCGGAGCCTCTGCTGCCCCGGAGACCTTAAA
CCGAGTCCCGTAGACGAGCAGACACTCCACCGCTGGAAGAAAACGGATAACATTTCTCATTTTCCCCTCA
GAAAACCGTTGGATGTTATTTCCCTGCCATTCAAGACCGCTATCGAGGAAGGACAGGTGAGTTGGGCTCA
GTTTTTCACAACGCGAGTGTATTTTATATTAGAAATGTGTGTTTATAATGATAATATAACGTTAGTTATG
TAAGGTTAGTTAACATTTATTTATCCTTTGTTTAGATTTCATTTGACGCAAATACACCCACAGAGACATT
TGACAAGTTCACATTTGGCATTTATATAACGTTAAAACTACCATTAATCTAAATAAACAACCAGTCTGCT
GACCATCAACTACCACTAAAGAGAGGAGGATTTTAACTACTTAACTGCTTGATGGATAAATGGTCATTTT
TCATAATTTAAAGATTAAATACTAGTTTTTGAAGCATTAAATATATTCACATGTAACACTGCTTCATTTT
TGTATTAGAAGGTAACACTTAATGCAACTCAGTGTAAAAATAGTATAGATTTTCATCTTTAAAATGCTCG
TTTAACAATAGTATAAATACAAGAACGGGATTTGAAGCATTAAACATGTAATACTGCTTTATTTTTTATT
AAAAGGTGCCCTGCTTTACTTGGTTTCTGGTTAAGAAATGCACACTATCATATAAGTTTCCCATGCTTTA
GAAAGGACAGCACTGAAATGTCATTTAGGGTAAAAAATAGTAGGTAATATTAATAATATTTTAGATTTTC
TAAACAATTTTCGTTTTTTAAATGTCTGTTTATAGCAATAATATTATGTAGCTTAAATACGAGAACAGGT
TTTGTAGCATTAAAGACAGTAAAATTTAATAAAGCTTATTTTTTCATTAGATTGTGTCCTGTCTGACTTT
ATTTTAGGTCAAAAAATGTACACTATCATATAAGTTTCCCACGCTTTAGAAAGGGACAGCACTGAAATGT
CATTAATTGTAAAAATAGTAGCTAATATTAATAATATTTTAGATTTTCTTAACAATTTTCATTTTAAAAA
ATGTGTGTTTATAGCAATAATATTATAGCTTCAATACGAGAACAGGTTTTGAAGCATTAAACATGTAATA
ATGCTTTAATTTTAAAAGAAGTCGTCCTGCTTAACTTGGTTTCTGGTTTAGAAATGCACACTATCATATT
TGTTTTGCATGTTTTAGAAAGGACAGCACTGAATTGTCATTCATTGTAAAAAAAAAAAAAATAGTAGCTA
ATATTAATAATATTTTAGATTTTCTTAACAATTTTAATTTTTAAAATGTGTGTTTATAGCAATAATATTA
CATAGCTTAAATATGAGAACATGTTCTGAAGCATTAAAGATGTTAACATTTAACACTGCTTATGTTTTCA
TTAGATGGTGTCCTGTTTGACTTAATTTTAGGTAAAAAAAAATGCACACTAGCATGTAAGTTTCCCACGC
TTTAGAAAAGCCAGCACTGAAATGTCATTCAGTGTAAATAAAATAGTAGCTAATATCAATAATATTATAT
TTTCTTAACAATTTTCATTTTTAAAATGTGCGTTTATAACAATAATATTAAATAAAAGAACAAATTTTGA
AGCATATAACAATGTTTAAATGTAATACTGCTTTGATTTTCATTAGATGGTGTCCTGTTTGACTTGATTT
CAGGTCAAAAAATGCACACTATCATATTTGTTTCTCGTGTTTTAGAAAGAACAGCCACTAAAATATCATT
CAGTGTAAAAAAAAAGTAGGTAATAATAATAAGCTTCATTTATTTTTTTTAAAAGCAGCTCCTCGGAGTG
CTGAATATGATGCCAACAAACCACTAAATAATTCAAAATCAACAAGCAAAGGCAAGTTTTAAATTAAAAA
AGCTGTCTTCAAATGAATAAAACGATCATCAATCTGAGTTGTAAAAACAATTTACATGCTAAAATAAATC
TTCAGTCACGTTTAGAGCAAGAATAATTAAAAAAGATGCCATTTAATAGTCAGTTTGTCCTCAAATTGTC
ATTTTAATTTATTATACTTTGCCATTATCCTTACCTTCTACCCAAGAGGTTTGTGATAAATACAAACCAA
ATCAAATTTGGAGTGATTTATTCATTTATACATTTGAATAAGAATAGGTCTGATCTAGCATGTCATTTTT
ACATCATTTATACTGAAAGACAACCATATTATGACATTATTGTGTACTATTACTCTTTGTCCACATTTAA
TATGCTTTAATTGTGTTTTGCGAGCCTCCGTCCGGGCTGCACCTGCCGTGCTGAGGAATGTTAGTGGTTG
GCTCTATTGTGTGCTGTGAGGCAGTTATGAGACGCTGTAAACAGTGACCTGAGAAGTTTCCAGAAAGTTC
TGTAACCTCTATAAGCCAAATAAAGCAACATGTCTCACAAACGTTCATCGTTTTGATTGTAATAATGTAA
CAACATGCACCTATTGAGGAGCTGCTTGGGACAGTAATTGTTGTGAAAAGCGCTATACAAAAAGTTAAGT
AACTAGTAACTGTAATTAAATTACTTAATCGCTGAAAAGGTAATGTGAGGGATTACTTTTGATTTTTAAG
TAATGTAATTAGTAACTTAAAAAGTACTTCTCATGAACACACATATATAAAACAGTCAATCAATTCAGAA
AAGCGATTATATTTTTTCATTATACAAATATATGTAGCTATTTTTAATTGTATTTTTCAATTACATTTAG
CAAGTTTACATTGAATAAGAAATTAGTCCATGAAAAGATATGATATAAATCCAGAGAAGAGTAATTATAA
ATATAATTAAATATAAGCCATTACGTGATCATAAATATAAATATAAGCTATTGAGCAAATAAGCGGCTAT
AAATATAAGCAATTAAACTGATAAGCGATTATAAATATAAGCAATTACAAGCGATTAAGCGGAATAGTAA
TTATAAAGATAAGTAACTATAAGCGTTTATAAATATAAGTAATTATAAGCGATTAAGTGGAAAGGCGATT
TATAAATATAAGTAAATATATACAATTAGCGATTATAATTTAAGTAAATATAAGCGATTAAGCAATTATA
AATATATAAGCAAATATTGATTATAAATATGATATAAGCGATTAAGCAATTATAAATGTAAGTAAATTTA
TGTTATTAAGCAATTATAAAAATAAGTAAGTATAAACAAATAGTGATTTTAAATACAAGTAAATATAGTC
GATTAAGTGGATAAGCGATTAAAAATATAAGTAAATATAAGTGATTAATTGATTATAAATAACTATAAAT
GATTAAGTGCAAAAGTGATTATAATTATAAGTAAATATAAGCGATTATAAATATAAGTAACTATAAACAA
TTAAGTGTTTAAGCGATTATGAATATAAGTAAATATAAGCGTTTAAGCGATTATAAATATAAATAGAAGC
GATTAAGTAAATAAGCTATTATAAATCTAAGTAAATATAAGTGATTAAGCAATTATAAATATATGTAAAT
TTAAGCGATTAAGTGGATAAGCGATTATAAATATAAGTAAATATAAGCGATTGTGCAATTATAAATATAA
GTAAATATAAGCAATTAAGCGATTATAAATATAAGTAACTACAATCGGTTAATCAAAAAAGCGATTAAAT
ATATAAGTAAATATAAGAGATTTTGCGATTATAAATTTAAGTAAATATAAGCGATTATAAATATAAATAA
CTAAACTGGATTAATCGAATAAGCGATTATAAATATAAGCAAATAAACGATTTAGTGGTTATAAATATAA
GTAAATAAAAGAGATTAATCGATTAAAAATTTAAGTAAATATAAGCGATTAAAAATATAAGTAACTACAC
TCGATTAATCGACTAAGCGATAATAAATAGAAGTAAATATAAGCGATTTAGCAATTATAAATATATGTAA
ATATAAGCGATTAAGCGATTATAAATAAAAGTAAATATAAGCGATTATAAATATAAGTTAATATAAGCGA
TTAATCGATTATAAATATAAGTAACTATAAGCGATTAATTGATTATAAATATAAGTAACTATAACCAATT
AATCTATTATAAATATAAGTAATAAGCGATTAATTGATTCTAAATATAGGTAACTATAAGCGATTAATCG
ATTATAAATTTAAGTAACTATAAGCGATTAAACGATTATAAATATAAGTAACTATAAGCGATTAATCGAT
TATAAATATAACTAATAAGCGATTAATTGATTATGCATACAAGTAACCATAAGCGATTAATCGATTATAA
ATATAAGTAACTATAAGCGATTAATCGATTATAAATATAACTAATAAGCGATTAATTGATTATACATACA
AGTAACTATAAGCGATTAATCGATTATAAATATAAGTAACTATAAGCGATTAATCGTTTATAAATATAAG
TAAATATGAGCGATTAAGCGGATAAGTGATTATAAATATAAGTAAATATAAACGATTATAAATATAAGTA
ACTATAAGCGAGTAATCGACTAAGCGATTATAAATAGAAGTAAATATAAGAGATTTAGCGATTATAGATG
TAAGTAAATATAAGAAAATTAGATGGATAATCGATTATAAATAAAAGTAAATATAAGCGATTGGGGGCCG
TGGGTTATCGTTTTTTTTAATGACCTTAAAACAGGATCGTCGTTATGAATGTATTTAAACTTTTTATACC
CCTTGTTTCTAGTGTTGTCGAGGGAAAATCTCAGTTTTGAGGGATAATATCCCTTCCCCTTAGCCCTACG
CCTTCAAGATGAAGAGAATTGGGACACCCCTAGCCCTTCACATGAACACTAAGGGGTAAGGGGTAGAACT
GGGATTGGACCTTTGACTGATCTAAATGTTTCTGCCTGTTAGGATTTGCAAGTTTGTACAAAAAAGCAGG
CTCCATGGGTTCTCATCATCATCATCATCATGGTATGGCTAGCATGACTGGTGGACAGCAAATGGGTCGG
GATCTGTACGACGATGACGATAAGGATCTCGCCACCATGGTCGACTCATCACGTCGTAAGTGGAATAAGA
CAGGTCACGCAGTCAGAGCTATAGGTCGGCTGAGCTCACTCGAGAACGTCTATATCAAGGCCGACAAGCA
GAAGAACGGCATCAAGGCGAACTTCCACATCCGCCACAACATCGAGGACGGCGGCGTGCAGCTCGCCTAC
CACTACCAGCAGAACACCCCCATCGGCGACGGCCCCGTGCTGCTGCCCGACAACCACTACCTGAGCGTGC
AGTCCAAACTTTCGAAAGACCCCAACGAGAAGCGCGATCACATGGTCCTGCTGGAGTTCGTGACCGCCGC
CGGGATCACTCTCGGCATGGACGAGCTGTACAAGGGCGGTACCGGAGGGAGCATGGTGAGCAAGGGCGAG
GAGCTGTTCACCGGGGTGGTGCCCATCCTGGTCGAGCTGGACGGCGACGTAAACGGCCACAAGTTCAGCG
TGTCCGGCGAGGGTGAGGGCGATGCCACCTACGGCAAGCTGACCCTGAAGTTCATCTGCACCACCGGCAA
GCTGCCCGTGCCCTGGCCCACCCTCGTGACCACCCTGACCTACGGCGTGCAGTGCTTCAGCCGCTACCCC
GACCACATGAAGCAGCACGACTTCTTCAAGTCCGCCATGCCCGAAGGCTACATCCAGGAGCGCACCATCT
TCTTCAAGGACGACGGCAACTACAAGACCCGCGCCGAGGTGAAGTTCGAGGGCGACACCCTGGTGAACCG
CATCGAGCTGAAGGGCATCGACTTCAAGGAGGACGGCAACATCCTGGGGCACAAGCTGGAGTACAACCTG
CCGGACCAACTGACTGAAGAGCAGATCGCAGAATTTAAAGAGGCTTTCTCCCTATTTGACAAGGACGGGG
ATGGGACAATAACAACCAAGGAGCTGGGGACGGTGATGCGGTCTCTGGGGCAGAACCCCACAGAAGCAGA
GCTGCAGGACATGATCAATGAAGTAGATGCCGACGGTGACGGCACAATCGACTTCCCTGAGTTCCTGACA
ATGATGGCAAGAAAAATGAAATACAGGGACACGGAAGAAGAAATTAGAGAAGCGTTCGGTGTGTTTGATA
AGGATGGCAATGGCTACATCAGTGCAGCAGAGCTTCGCCACGTGATGACAAACCTTGGAGAGAAGTTAAC
AGATGAAGAGGTTGATGAAATGATCAGGGAAGCAGACATCGATGGGGATGGTCAGGTAAACTACGAAGAG
TTTGTACAAATGATGACAGCGAAGTGACACCCAGCTTTCTTGTACAAAGTGGGGGATCCAGACATGATAA
GATACATTGATGAGTTTGGACAAACCACAACTAGAATGCAGTGAAAAAAATGCTTTATTTGTGAAATTTG
TGATGCTATTGCTTTATTTGTAACCATTATAAGCTGCAATAAACAAGTTAACAACAACAATTGCATTCAT
TTTATGTTTCAGGTTCAGGGGGAGGTGTGGGAGGTTTTTTCCAACTTTATTATACATAGTTGATAATTCA
CTGGCCGTCGTTTTACGGTACCATCGATGATGATCCAGACATGATAAGATACATTGATGAGTTTGGACAA
ACCACAACTAGAATGCAGTGAAAAAAATGCTTTATTTGTGAAATTTGTGATGCTATTGCTTTATTTGTAA
CCATTATAAGCTGCAATAAACAAGTTAACAACAACAATTGCATTCATTTTATGTTTCAGGTTCAGGGGGA
GGTGTGGGAGGTTTTTTAAAGCAAGTAAAACCTCTACAAATGTGGTATGGCTGATTATGATCCTCTAGAT
CAGATCTGCGAAGATACGGCCACGGGTGCTCTTGATCCTGTGGCTGATTTTGGACTGTGCTGCTCGCAGC
TGCTGATGAATCACATACTTCCTCCATTTTCTTCCACTGATTGACTGTTATAATTTCCCTAATTTCCAGG
TCAAGGTGCTGTGCATTGTGGTAATAGATGTGACATGACGTCACTTCCAAAGGACCAATGAACATGTCTG
ACCAATTTCATATAATGTGAAAACGATTTTCATAGGCAGAATAAATAACATTTAAATTAAACTGGGCATC
AGCGCAATTCAATTGGTTTGGTAATAGCAAGGGAAAATAGAATGAAGTGATCTCCAAAAAATAAGTACTT
TTTGACTGTAAATAAAATTGTAAGGAGTAAAAAGTACTTTTTTTTCTAAAAAAATGTAATTAAGTAAAAG
TAAAAGTATTGATTTTTAATTGTACTCAAGTAAAGTAAAAATCCCCAAAAATAATACTTAAGTACAGTAA
TCAAGTAAAATTACTCAAGTACTTTACACCTCTGGTTCTTGACCCCCTACCTTCAGCAAGCCCAGCAGAT
CCACTAGTTCTAGAGCGGCCGCCACCGCGGTGGAGCTCCAGCTTTTGTTCCCTTTAGTGAGGGTTAATTG
CGCGCTTGGCGTAATCATGGTCATAGCTGTTTCCTGTGTGAAATTGTTATCCGCTCACAATTCCACACAA
CATACGAGCCGGAAGCATAAAGTGTAAAGCCTGGGGTGCCTAATGAGTGAGCTAACTCACATTAATTGCG
TTGCGCTCACTGCCCGCTTTCCAGTCGGGAAACCTGTCGTGCCAGCTGCATTAATGAATCGGCCAACGCG
CGGGGAGAGGCGGTTTGCGTATTGGGCGCTCTTCCGCTTCCTCGCTCACTGACTCGCTGCGCTCGGTCGT
TCGGCTGCGGCGAGCGGTATCAGCTCACTCAAAGGCGGTAATACGGTTATCCACAGAATCAGGGGATAAC
GCAGGAAAGAACATGTGAGCAAAAGGCCAGCAAAAGGCCAGGAACCGTAAAAAGGCCGCGTTGCTGGCGT
TTTTCCATAGGCTCCGCCCCCCTGACGAGCATCACAAAAATCGACGCTCAAGTCAGAGGTGGCGAAACCC
GACAGGACTATAAAGATACCAGGCGTTTCCCCCTGGAAGCTCCCTCGTGCGCTCTCCTGTTCCGACCCTG
CCGCTTACCGGATACCTGTCCGCCTTTCTCCCTTCGGGAAGCGTGGCGCTTTCTCATAGCTCACGCTGTA
GGTATCTCAGTTCGGTGTAGGTCGTTCGCTCCAAGCTGGGCTGTGTGCACGAACCCCCCGTTCAGCCCGA
CCGCTGCGCCTTATCCGGTAACTATCGTCTTGAGTCCAACCCGGTAAGACACGACTTATCGCCACTGGCA
GCAGCCACTGGTAACAGGATTAGCAGAGCGAGGTATGTAGGCGGTGCTACAGAGTTCTTGAAGTGGTGGC
CTAACTACGGCTACACTAGAAGAACAGTATTTGGTATCTGCGCTCTGCTGAAGCCAGTTACCTTCGGAAA
AAGAGTTGGTAGCTCTTGATCCGGCAAACAAACCACCGCTGGTAGCGGTGGTTTTTTTGTTTGCAAGCAG
CAGATTACGCGCAGAAAAAAAGGATCTCAAGAAGATCCTTTGATCTTTTCTACGGGGTCTGACGCTCAGT
GGAACGAAAACTCACGTTAAGGCATTTTGGTCATGAGATTATCAAAAAGGATCTTCACCTAGATCCTTTT
AAATTAAAAATGAAGTTTTAAATCAATCTAAAGTATATATGAGTAAACTTGGTCTGACAGTTACCAATGC
TTAATCAGTGAGGCACCTATCTCAGCGATCTGTCTATTTCGTTCATCCATAGTTGCCTGACTCCCCGTCG
TGTAGATAACTACGATACGGGAGGGCTTACCATCTGGCCCCAGTGCTGCAATGATACCGCGAGACCCACG
CTCACCGGCTCCAGATTTATCAGCAATAAACCAGCCAGCCGGAAGGGCCGAGCGCAGAAGTGGTCCTGCA
ACTTTATCCGCCTCCATCCAGTCTATTAATTGTTGCCGGGAAGCTAGAGTAAGTAGTTCGCCAGTTAATA
GTTTGCGCAACGTTGTTGCCATTGCTACAGGCATCGTGGTGTCACGCTCGTCGTTTGGTATGGCTTCATT
CAGCTCCGGTTCCCAACGATCAAGGCGAGTTACATGATCCCCCATGTTGTGCAAAAAAGCGGTTAGCTCC
TTCGGTCCTCCGATCGTTGTCAGAAGTAAGTTGGCCGCAGTGTTATCACTCATGGTTATGGCAGCACTGC
ATAATTCTCTTACTGTCATGCCATCCGTAAGATGCTTTTCTGTGACTGGTGAGTACTCAACCAAGTCATT
CTGAGAATAGTGTATGCGGCGACCGAGTTGCTCTTGCCCGGCGTCAATACGGGATAATACCGCGCCACAT
AGCAGAACTTTAAAAGTGCTCATCATTGGAAAACGTTCTTCGGGGCGAAAACTCTCAAGGATCTTACCGC
TGTTGAGATCCAGTTCGATGTAACCCACTCGTGCACCCAACTGATCTTCAGCATCTTTTACTTTCACCAG
CGTTTCTGGGTGAGCAAAAACAGGAAGGCAAAATGCCGCAAAAAAGGGAATAAGGGCGACACGGAAATGT
TGAATACTCATACTCTTCCTTTTTCAATATTATTGAAGCATTTATCAGGGTTATTGTCTCATGAGCGGAT
ACATATTTGAATGTATTTAGAAAAATAAACAAATAGGGGTTCCGCGCACATTTCCCCGAAAAGTG
Features (pLannotate 1.2.2; 19 found; start..end, strand, type, name):
      7..228     -  rep_origin     M13 ori (fragment) (sequence partly withheld): M13 bacteriophage origin of replication; arrow indicates direction of (+) strand synthesis
    228..515     +  CDS            tyr (fragment) (sequence partly withheld): TYRO_ORYLA - Also known as tyro. Experimental evidence at transcript level: Swiss-Prot protein existence level 2. This is a copper-containing oxidase that functions in the formation of pigments such as melanins and other polyphenolic compounds. From Oryzias latipes (Japanese rice fish) (Japanese killifish).
   1097..1117    +  protein_bind   attB4: mutant version of attB; core recombination site for the Gateway® BP reaction BP Clonase™
   6297..6317    +  protein_bind   attB1: mutant version of attB; core recombination site for the Gateway® BP reaction BP Clonase™
   6323..7675    +  CDS            GCaMP6s: improved fluorescent protein-based calcium sensor (Chen et al., 2013)
   7680..7700    -  protein_bind   attB2: mutant version of attB; core recombination site for the Gateway® BP reaction BP Clonase™
   7703..7837    -  polyA_signal   SV40 poly(A) signal: SV40 polyadenylation signal
   7924..7944    +  CDS            lacZα (fragment): LacZα fragment of β-galactosidase; lacZ fragment
   7960..8094    -  polyA_signal   SV40 poly(A) signal: SV40 polyadenylation signal
   8117..8200    -  CDS            large T antigen (fragment): large T antigen from SV40 (simian virus 40)
   8766..8806    -  misc_feature   MCS (fragment): pBluescript multiple cloning site
   8819..8837    -  promoter       T3 promoter: promoter for bacteriophage T3 RNA polymerase
   8880..8902    -  protein_bind   lac operator (fragment): The lac repressor binds to the lac operator to inhibit transcription in E. coli. This inhibition can be relieved by adding lactose or isopropyl-β-D-thiogalactopyranoside (IPTG). lac repressor encoded by lacI
   8906..8936    -  promoter       lac promoter: promoter for the E. coli lac operon
   8951..8972    -  protein_bind   CAP binding site: CAP binding activates transcription in the presence of cAMP. E. coli catabolite activator protein
   8985..9077    -  CDS            lacI (fragment): lac repressor; lacI; The lac repressor binds to the lac operator to inhibit transcription in E. coli. This inhibition can be relieved by adding lactose or isopropyl-β-D-thiogalactopyranoside (IPTG).
   9260..9848    -  rep_origin     ori: high-copy-number ColE1/pMB1/pBR322/pUC origin of replication
  10019..10879   -  CDS            AmpR: β-lactamase; bla; confers resistance to ampicillin, carbenicillin, and related antibiotics
  10880..10984   -  promoter       AmpR promoter: bla
