[The description below was written by a language model from this plasmid's Addgene catalogue record and pLannotate feature annotations shown in this document.]
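Description:
pSYC-437 is a zebrafish transgenesis plasmid assembled by MultiSite Gateway recombination into the pDestTol2pA2 destination backbone, giving a construct of about 11 kb. It is propagated in E. coli as a high-copy plasmid through a ColE1/pUC-type origin and selected with ampicillin via the β-lactamase gene and its native promoter. The backbone also retains pBluescript-derived remnants that play no part in the payload: a fragment of an M13/f1 phage origin, lac promoter/operator sequences, a T3 promoter and a partial multiple cloning site.

The payload is a single expression unit. Roughly 5.2 kb of zebrafish foxj1a promoter sequence occupies the interval between the attB4 and attB1 recombination sites, followed by the GCaMP6s coding sequence between attB1 and attB2. GCaMP6s is a genetically encoded calcium sensor whose fluorescence rises on calcium binding. SV40 polyadenylation signals are annotated downstream; two copies appear, which probably reflects one from the 3′ Gateway entry element and one supplied by the destination vector. In vectors of this family the cassette is flanked by Tol2 transposon arms, allowing genomic integration when Tol2 transposase is supplied. The feature table does not label these arms explicitly, although the annotated fragment matching medaka tyrosinase sequence probably corresponds to Tol2-associated sequence, since that transposon was originally isolated from the medaka tyrosinase locus.

The construct restricts the calcium reporter to foxj1a-expressing cells. The associated study concerns calcium signalling and the maintenance of ependymal motile cilia in the zebrafish spinal cord, so it is suited to live imaging of calcium dynamics in these cells.
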