Addgene plasmid #163829: pSYC-437
Purpose: Foxj1a:GCaMP6s. Fluorescent reporter for calcium signaling (GCaMP6s) driven by zebrafish foxj1a promoter.
Depositing lab: Seok-Yong Choi. Depositing organization: Chonnam National University. Publication: Wnt-PLC-IP3-Connexin-Ca(2+) axis maintains ependymal motile cilia in zebrafish spinal cord. Zhang J, Chandrasekaran G, Li W, Kim DY, Jeong IY, Lee SH, Liang T, Bae JY, Choi I, Kang H, Maeng JS, Kim MK, Lee T, Park SW, Kim MJ, Kim HS, Ro H, Bae YC, Park HC, Choi EY, Choi SY. Nat Commun. 2020 Apr 20;11(1):1860. doi: 10.1038/s41467-020-15248-2. PubMed 32312952.
Backbone
  Vector backbone: pDestTol2pA2
  Backbone size w/o insert (bp): 4464
  Total vector size (bp): 11016
  Vector type: MultiSite Gateway destination vector
Growth in bacteria
  Bacterial resistance: Ampicillin, 100 μg/mL
  Growth temperature: 37°C
  Growth strain: DH5alpha
  Copy number: High Copy
Gene/Insert 1
  Gene/Insert name: Foxj1a Promoter
  Species: D. rerio (zebrafish)
  Insert size (bp): 5195
  Cloning method: Gateway Cloning
  Sequencing primers: 5′ AGC AGG AAA CGT GAG CAG AG; 3′ ATG ATG ATG AGA ACC CAT GG
Gene/Insert 2
  Gene/Insert name: GCaMP6s
  Species: Synthetic
  Insert size (bp): 1357
  Cloning method: Gateway Cloning
  Sequencing primers: 5′ GAA CTG GGA TTG GAC CTT TG; 3′ ATG TAA AAC GAC GGC CAG TG
Resource information
  A portion of this plasmid was derived from a plasmid made by: The foxj1a promoter plasmid was provided by Dr. Brian Ciruna, Toronto, Canada. [Science. 2016 Jun 10;352(6291):1341-4. doi: 10.1126/science.aaf6419.]
Terms and licenses: Academic/Nonprofit Terms; Industry Terms: Not Available to Industry
How to cite: pSYC-437 was a gift from Seok-Yong Choi (Addgene plasmid # 163829 ; http://n2t.net/addgene:163829 ; RRID:Addgene_163829)
